Addgene plasmid #233843: pRO204
Purpose: MoClo-YTK; ConL1/R2 cassette; ABA systems; pTDH3-NLS-VP48-ABI-tENO1
Depositing lab: Jeff Hasty. Depositing organization: University of California, San Diego (UCSD). Publication: A Standardized Set of MoClo-Compatible Inducible Promoter Systems for Tunable Gene Expression in Yeast. O'Laughlin R, Tran Q, Lezia A, Ngamkanjanarat W, Emmanuele P, Hao N, Hasty J. ACS Synth Biol. 2024 Jan 19;13(1):85-102. doi: 10.1021/acssynbio.3c00184. Epub 2023 Dec 11. PubMed 38079574.
Backbone
  Vector backbone: pYTK095
  Vector type: Yeast Expression
Growth in bacteria
  Bacterial resistance: Ampicillin, 100 μg/mL
  Growth temperature: 37°C
  Growth strain: DH5alpha
  Copy number: High Copy
Gene/Insert
  Gene/Insert name: pTDH3-NLS-VP48-ABI-tENO1
  Species: S. cerevisiae (budding yeast)
  Cloning method: Golden Gate
Terms and licenses: Academic/Nonprofit Terms; Industry Terms: Not Available to Industry
How to cite: pRO204 was a gift from Jeff Hasty (Addgene plasmid # 233843 ; http://n2t.net/addgene:233843 ; RRID:Addgene_233843)
