[The description below was written by a language model from this plasmid's Addgene catalogue record and pLannotate feature annotations shown in this document.]
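Description:
pRO204 is a MoClo Yeast Toolkit (YTK) cassette-level plasmid built by Golden Gate assembly in the pYTK095 backbone. It carries a single yeast transcription unit flanked by ConL1 and ConR2 assembly connectors. The annotated 4.2 kb sequence shows only bacterial maintenance functions outside the cassette: a high-copy ColE1/pUC-type origin and an ampicillin resistance gene with its own promoter. No yeast origin of replication, yeast selection marker or integration homology is annotated. This fits an intermediate cassette vector that is propagated in E. coli, with the connectors setting its position when it is combined with other cassettes in a multigene plasmid. The connectors are named in the catalogue entry but do not appear in the feature table.

The payload is pTDH3-NLS-VP48-ABI-tENO1. The strong constitutive S. cerevisiae TDH3 (GAP) promoter drives a fusion protein made of a nuclear localisation signal, a VP48 activation module and an ABI domain, and the unit ends with the ENO1 terminator. The annotation detects a short fragment of the herpes simplex VP16 activation domain, which indicates that VP48 is VP16-derived. It also detects a fragment of Arabidopsis ABI1, a protein phosphatase 2C of the abscisic acid (ABA) signalling pathway. The NLS and terminator are not annotated.

The record assigns the plasmid to the "ABA systems" within a standardised set of MoClo-compatible inducible promoter systems for tunable yeast expression. In ABA-induced dimerisation designs generally, ABI binds a PYL-family receptor partner only when ABA is present, which would recruit the activation domain to a DNA-binding fusion at a synthetic promoter. On that reading this cassette supplies the activator half, but the record does not describe the partner component or the target promoter.
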