Features (pLannotate 1.2.2; 6 found; start..end, strand, type, name):
    220..886     +  promoter       GAP promoter: S. cerevisiae TDH3; promoter for glyceraldehyde-3-phosphate dehydrogenase
    929..948     +  CDS            VP16 AD (fragment): transcriptional activation domain of herpes simplex virus protein VP16 (Triezenberg et al., 1988; Cousens et al., 1989); UL48
   1046..1939    +  CDS            ABI1 (fragment): P2C56_ARATH - Experimental evidence at protein level: Swiss-Prot protein existence level 1. Key component and repressor of the abscisic acid (ABA) signaling pathway that regulates numerous ABA responses, such as stomatal closure, osmotic water permeability of the plasma membrane (Pos), drought-induced resistance and rhizogenesis, response to glucose, high light stress, seed germination and inhibition of vegetative growth. During the stomatal closure regulation, modulates the inward calcium-channel permeability as well as the actin reorganization in guard cells in response to ABA. Involved in t
   2459..3319    -  CDS            AmpR: β-lactamase; bla; confers resistance to ampicillin, carbenicillin, and related antibiotics
   3320..3424    -  promoter       AmpR promoter: bla
   3527..4115    +  rep_origin     ori: high-copy-number ColE1/pMB1/pBR322/pUC origin of replication
>Addgene plasmid #233843 | pRO204 | addgene full sequence | sequence record 469329 | Addgene NGS Result
GCGGCCGCCCCTGAATTCGCATCTAGAACGGGGTCATCACGGCTCATCATGCGCCAAACAAATGTGTGCA
ATACACGCTCGGATGACTGCATGATGACCGCACTGACTGGGGACAGCAGATCCACCTAAGCCTGTGAGAG
AAGCAGACACCCGACAGATCAAGGCAGTTACGTCTCACCAAACCAGATGTCAACACAGCTACAACGCAGT
TCGAGTTTATCATTATCAATACTGCCATTTCAAAGAATACGTAAATAATTAATAGTAGTGATTTTCCTAA
CTTTATTTAGTCAAAAAATTAGCCTTTTAATTCTGCTGTAACCCGTACATGCCCAAAATAGGGGGCGGGT
TACACAGAATATATAACATCGTAGGTGTCTGGGTGAACAGTTTATTCCTGGCATCCACTAAATATAATGG
AGCCCGCTTTTTAAGCTGGCATCCAGAAAAAAAAAGAATCCCAGCACCAAAATATTGTTTTCTTCACCAA
CCATCAGTTCATAGGTCCATTCTCTTAGCGCAACTACAGAGAACAGGGGCACAAACAGGCAAAAAACGGG
CACAACCTCAATGGAGTGATGCAACCTGCCTGGAGTAAATGATGACACAAGGCAATTGACCCACGCATGT
ATCTATCTCATTTTCTTACACCTTCTATTACCTTCTGCTCTCTCTGATTTGGAAAAAGCTGAAAAAAAAG
GTTGAAACCAGTTCCCTGAAATTATTCCCCTACTTGACTAATAAGTATATAAAGACGGTAGGTATTGATT
GTAATTCTGTAAATCTATTTCTTAAACTTCTTAAATTCTACTTTTATAGTTAGTCTTTTTTTTAGTTTTA
AAACACCAAGAACTTAGTTTCGAATAAACACACATAAACAAACAAAAGATCTATGCCCAAGAAGAAGCGT
AAAGTGCCGGCGGATGCTCTAGACGATTTCGATCTGGATATGCTACCAGCCGATGCTCTTGACGACTTCG
ACTTAGACATGCTACCGGCCGACGCTCTAGATGACTTCGACTTAGACATGCTCGGTTCTACGAGAGTTCC
TTTGTATGGCTTCACCTCAATTTGCGGTAGAAGACCCGAGATGGAAGCCGCCGTATCGACGATACCACGT
TTTTTACAATCCTCCTCCGGCTCAATGTTAGACGGACGTTTTGATCCCCAGAGTGCAGCTCATTTCTTTG
GTGTTTATGATGGTCACGGGGGTAGCCAGGTAGCCAACTATTGCCGTGAAAGGATGCATTTAGCGTTAGC
TGAGGAAATCGCCAAAGAAAAGCCTATGTTGTGTGATGGAGACACCTGGTTGGAGAAGTGGAAAAAGGCG
TTATTCAACAGCTTCCTAAGGGTGGATAGTGAGATAGAGTCTGTTGCTCCGGAGACTGTTGGCTCAACAT
CCGTGGTGGCCGTGGTCTTCCCGAGCCATATTTTTGTGGCTAATTGTGGTGACTCTCGTGCGGTCTTGTG
CAGGGGGAAGACTGCATTACCTTTAAGCGTCGATCATAAGCCGGACAGGGAGGACGAAGCAGCGAGGATA
GAGGCCGCCGGTGGAAAGGTAATACAATGGAATGGTGCTAGGGTATTCGGCGTACTGGCAATGAGTAGAT
CCATTGGTGATAGATACTTGAAGCCGAGCATAATCCCTGACCCTGAAGTAACAGCGGTTAAAAGGGTGAA
GGAAGACGATTGCCTTATCTTGGCTTCTGACGGAGTGTGGGATGTCATGACTGACGAGGAAGCCTGCGAA
ATGGCAAGGAAAAGAATACTACTTTGGCATAAGAAAAATGCGGTAGCTGGGGACGCAAGTCTGTTAGCAG
ATGAAAGAAGAAAAGAAGGCAAGGACCCCGCCGCAATGTCAGCCGCGGAGTACCTGTCTAAACTTGCTAT
TCAGAGGGGGAGTAAAGATAACATATCCGTGGTCGTGGTTGATCTAAAGGGATCCTAACTCGAGAGCTTT
TGATTAAGCCTTCTAGTCCAAAAAACACGTTTTTTTGTCATTTATTTCATTTTCTTAGAATAGTTTAGTT
TATTCATTTTATAGTCACGAATGTTTTATGATTCTATATAGGGTTGCAAACAAGCATTTTTCATTTTATG
TTAAAACAATTTCAGGTTTACCTTTTATTCTGCTTGTGGTGACGCGTGTATCCGCCCGCTCTTTTGGTCA
CCCATGTATGCTGGATGTGAGACGATAAATCGCAGCCAAGTGAGTGAATAGATGACGCACCACGGTCAGA
CACGGCCACATCGTATCTCACAGGAGCAAGCGCGATAGGAGCACTCACACATAGTACGGTGATCCGCTGA
CTCCTTTGCCCAAATAAGACGTGAGCCACTAGTGCACTGCAGTACAGCGGCCGCGATTATCAAAAAGGAT
CTTCACCTAGATCCTTTTAAATTAAAAATGAAGTTTTAAATCAATCTAAAGTATATATGAGTAAACTTGG
TCTGACAGTTACCAATGCTTAATCAGTGAGGCACCTATCTCAGCGATCTGTCTATTTCGTTCATCCATAG
TTGCCTGACTCCCCGTCGTGTAGATAACTACGATACGGGAGGGCTTACCATCTGGCCCCAGTGCTGCAAT
GATACCGCGGGACCCACGCTCACCGGCTCCAGATTTATCAGCAATAAACCAGCCAGCCGGAAGGGCCGAG
CGCAGAAGTGGTCCTGCAACTTTATCCGCCTCCATCCAGTCTATTAATTGTTGCCGGGAAGCTAGAGTAA
GTAGTTCGCCAGTTAATAGTTTGCGCAACGTTGTTGCCATTGCTACAGGCATCGTGGTGTCACGCTCGTC
GTTTGGTATGGCTTCATTCAGCTCCGGTTCCCAACGATCAAGGCGAGTTACATGATCCCCCATGTTGTGC
AAAAAAGCGGTTAGCTCCTTCGGTCCTCCGATCGTTGTCAGAAGTAAGTTGGCCGCAGTGTTATCACTCA
TGGTTATGGCAGCACTGCATAATTCTCTTACTGTCATGCCATCCGTAAGATGCTTTTCTGTGACTGGTGA
GTACTCAACCAAGTCATTCTGAGAATAGTGTATGCGGCGACCGAGTTGCTCTTGCCCGGCGTCAATACGG
GATAATACCGCGCCACATAGCAGAACTTTAAAAGTGCTCATCATTGGAAAACGTTCTTCGGGGCGAAAAC
TCTCAAGGATCTTACCGCTGTTGAGATCCAGTTCGATGTAACCCACTCGTGCACCCAACTGATCTTCAGC
ATCTTTTACTTTCACCAGCGTTTCTGGGTGAGCAAAAACAGGAAGGCAAAATGCCGCAAAAAAGGGAATA
AGGGCGACACGGAAATGTTGAATACTCATACTCTTCCTTTTTCAATATTATTGAAGCATTTATCAGGGTT
ATTGTCTCATGAGCGGATACATATTTGAATGTATTTAGAAAAATAAACAAATAGGGGTTCCGCGCACATT
TCCCCGAAAAGTGCCACCTGTCATGACCAAAATCCCTTAACGTGAGTTTTCGTTCCACTGAGCGTCAGAC
CCCGTAGAAAAGATCAAAGGATCTTCTTGAGATCCTTTTTTTCTGCGCGTAATCTGCTGCTTGCAAACAA
AAAAACCACCGCTACCAGCGGTGGTTTGTTTGCCGGATCAAGAGCTACCAACTCTTTTTCCGAAGGTAAC
TGGCTTCAGCAGAGCGCAGATACCAAATACTGTTCTTCTAGTGTAGCCGTAGTTAGGCCACCACTTCAAG
AACTCTGTAGCACCGCCTACATACCTCGCTCTGCTAATCCTGTTACCAGTGGCTGCTGCCAGTGGCGATA
AGTCGTGTCTTACCGGGTTGGACTCAAGACGATAGTTACCGGATAAGGCGCAGCGGTCGGGCTGAACGGG
GGGTTCGTGCACACAGCCCAGCTTGGAGCGAACGACCTACACCGAACTGAGATACCTACAGCGTGAGCTA
TGAGAAAGCGCCACGCTTCCCGAAGGGAGAAAGGCGGACAGGTATCCGGTAAGCGGCAGGGTCGGAACAG
GAGAGCGCACGAGGGAGCTTCCAGGGGGAAACGCCTGGTATCTTTATAGTCCTGTCGGGTTTCGCCACCT
CTGACTTGAGCGTCGATTTTTGTGATGCTCGTCAGGGGGGCGGAGCCTATGGAAAAACGCCAGCAACGCG
GCCTTTTTACGGTTCCTGGCCTTTTGCTGGCCTTTTGCTCACATGTTCTTTCCTGCGTTATCCCCTGATT
CTGTGGATAACCGT
